Addgene plasmid #158788: pAS19
Purpose: Ribosome-tagged GCaMP (soma localized) expression in C. elegans ASH neurons
Depositing lab: Jennifer Garrison & Zachary Knight. Depositing organization: Buck Institute. Publication: Soma-Targeted Imaging of Neural Circuits by Ribosome Tethering. Chen Y, Jang H, Spratt PWE, Kosar S, Taylor DE, Essner RA, Bai L, Leib DE, Kuo TW, Lin YC, Patel M, Subkhangulova A, Kato S, Feinberg EH, Bender KJ, Knight ZA, Garrison JL. Neuron. 2020 Jun 5. pii: S0896-6273(20)30351-2. doi: 10.1016/j.neuron.2020.05.005. PubMed 32574560.
Backbone
  Vector backbone: pSM
  Backbone manufacturer: C.I. Bargmann and S. MaCarroll
  Vector type: Worm Expression
Growth in bacteria
  Bacterial resistance: Ampicillin, 100 μg/mL
  Growth temperature: 37°C
  Growth strain: DH5alpha
  Copy number: High Copy
Gene/Insert
  Gene/Insert name: psra-6::GCaMP6m::rpl-1a
  Species: C. elegans (nematode)
  Cloning method: Gibson Cloning
Terms and licenses: Academic/Nonprofit Terms; Industry Terms: Not Available to Industry
How to cite: pAS19 was a gift from Jennifer Garrison & Zachary Knight (Addgene plasmid # 158788 ; http://n2t.net/addgene:158788 ; RRID:Addgene_158788)
