[The description below was written by a language model from this plasmid's Addgene catalogue record and pLannotate feature annotations shown in this document.]
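Description:
pAS19 is a C. elegans expression plasmid built on the pSM worm vector backbone. It carries a soma-restricted calcium indicator for imaging the ASH sensory neurons. In E. coli it is propagated as a high-copy plasmid from a ColE1/pUC-type origin and selected with ampicillin through the bla (β-lactamase) gene and its own promoter. The backbone also retains remnants typical of pUC/pBR322-derived vectors: fragments of rop, bom and lacI, a CAP binding site, the lac promoter and operator, and a piece of the pUC multiple cloning site. None of these has a role in worm expression.

The insert, assembled by Gibson cloning, is recorded as psra-6::GCaMP6m::rpl-1a. The sra-6 promoter is not annotated in the feature table. It presumably lies in the roughly 3.8 kb unannotated region upstream of the coding sequence, and according to the stated purpose it directs expression in ASH neurons. Downstream is the GCaMP6m open reading frame, a GFP-based calcium sensor, followed closely on the same strand by a large ribosomal subunit protein. The annotation software labels this second part by similarity to human RPL10A, but the catalogue identifies it as the C. elegans gene rpl-1a. Fusing the sensor to a ribosomal protein tethers it to ribosomes, which confines fluorescence largely to the cell body rather than the neurites. A short region after the fusion matches the C. elegans aex-5 gene; the record does not explain its function, nor does it name a 3′ UTR. The construct is used to make transgenic worms in which ASH calcium activity can be read out as a soma-localized signal.
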