Features (pLannotate 1.2.2; 13 found; start..end, strand, type, name):
   3800..3817    -  misc_feature   MCS (fragment): pUC18/19 multiple cloning site
   3923..5273    +  CDS            GCaMP6m (fragment): improved fluorescent protein-based calcium sensor (Chen et al., 2013)
   5312..5956    +  CDS            RPL10A: RL10A_HUMAN - Also known as NEDD6. Experimental evidence at protein level: Swiss-Prot protein existence level 1. Component of the large ribosomal subunit. From Homo sapiens (Human).
   6477..6629    +  CDS            aex-5 (fragment): AEX5_CAEEL - Also known as kpc-3 From Caenorhabditis elegans.
   6756..6791    +  CDS            rop (fragment): Rop protein, which maintains plasmids at low copy number; rop
   6893..6992    +  misc_feature   bom (fragment): basis of mobility region from pBR322
   7094..7198    +  promoter       AmpR promoter: bla
   7199..8059    +  CDS            AmpR: β-lactamase; bla; confers resistance to ampicillin, carbenicillin, and related antibiotics
   8230..8818    +  rep_origin     ori: high-copy-number ColE1/pMB1/pBR322/pUC origin of replication
   9001..9093    +  CDS            lacI (fragment): lac repressor; lacI; The lac repressor binds to the lac operator to inhibit transcription in E. coli. This inhibition can be relieved by adding lactose or isopropyl-β-D-thiogalactopyranoside (IPTG).
   9106..9127    +  protein_bind   CAP binding site: CAP binding activates transcription in the presence of cAMP. E. coli catabolite activator protein
   9142..9172    +  promoter       lac promoter: promoter for the E. coli lac operon
   9180..9196    +  protein_bind   lac operator: The lac repressor binds to the lac operator to inhibit transcription in E. coli. This inhibition can be relieved by adding lactose or isopropyl-β-D-thiogalactopyranoside (IPTG). lac repressor encoded by lacI
>Addgene plasmid #158788 | pAS19 | addgene full sequence | sequence record 313239 | Addgene NGS Result
CCTTCAGTGCCTACGTGCCAGCATTTTTTGTCGTAGAGGCATGTGCAGGTTGCCTTAAAAGCACGCAAAC
ATTCTTCGCCTACCTGGCAGTTCTCATCCAGATTATTCTGTCAAAGAAGTTGCTTTATTTTTACGTGAAC
CTAAATACACATTAATTGATACAGTGTTCCACCAAAATTTATAAATTTATTCTTCTTTCTCTCAAGAAAT
CGTCATGCGTTATCTTTCCAATTTGCTGTGCCTAACTCTGACGTTTATCGTTTGCTTTGGCGCCGAGCGC
GATGCAGATGAAGAAGCTTATGTACTGATGAATCTTCTGAAACAATCTATTGATATGGACCAAACTGAAG
CTCTTCCAGGATTTGTATCGAGGGATTTCACATATGATACTTGCAAGGGAATTTGGAATAGAGGTATACA
ACTGATTATTAGATTTTTTCAAAATGAAATCAATTACAGATAAATATATGGAGTATCTGAAAGTCTTTTC
ATCTCGACCAGACGGTGGTATGCAACCAATGTCCACTGATGTACCTTTCTATCTTTCTAAACTTTGGCAT
TTGTATTTTAATTTCAGTGGAAGGTTACAAATGCACATTTCAACGACAATACTCTTTATTTCAATATTCA
CAACTACAATCAACACTTAGCAATCTATCCTGATTTGGAATTTGAAGCTAAAAAAGTGAGCATGAAGAAG
GTAGAGGTTTTCTAAACTTGGTTTTTCAGATCGGTAAAGACGAACGTTACATTTTGACAAGAGGAAAAAT
TAGCAAATGTGGGACGTTGGAAAAAGAATATTAACTTTTAGATATAATAAATCGAAATTGAAATGTATCT
TTTTATGCAATGTACAATAGAAATCATATGAAGTCTAAAACATGTTAGATAGTATGCTGCACTATAAGGA
TTGAATCTAAGTGTAAGAAATACTCATTATTTTTAGACTTTTGAGAACAATAATAGTGGTACTGTTTGAA
CTGTGACCAAACTTCAGCAAATTGAAGTTGTTTAAAGCATGAAGCTGTTCAAATCCACGAAGCTTTGCTC
TCCGGTCTTATTTCCAAGTATATTTTATAATTTGGCAGATCATCTTTTTCTCAGCCAAGTGTTGAAATCA
TCGTGTTCAGAAGGCATGTGCAATCCCAATCTGATTCGAGCATTGACGACCTTAAATTTGGCCTTTGGTA
TTTTGAAACGCATTTAATTGATTCAAGCTTACTTTAGAGTTGTTATCTTACCTCAATGTAGTTAGTGTTG
TAGAACATATTTCTATGAGTGCCCCATAAACCAGAAAAGTCAAACGAAAATGTTTCAGATATCAAAAAAA
GTATCACAAAGCATGCGAAAAAACCAAATCTGAGGTGCATTTGCGAGGGGCACTTCAGATTTGAAACTTT
GAATTTTGCACCTCGCCATGTCTATAAAAGGAGGAGTTTGATAATATCTGACGCAAGTAGAGTACAATTT
TATTAATCCAAATAAATTGTGCCAATTTTTATAAGATGATATAAATGAGAAACGGGAATTGAGAATATGA
TGAGTAGTTTTTAAAGTTTGTCATTCAAAATTGTTGTTGCCTGCCATGCAAATGAAAGTCAGAAGAGTTC
CAAACCAGAAGAGGAAATATGATTTTTCCATGTAACAGTAGTTGTCTTTTTTTAGAACGGCAGGCCAAAC
ACAAAAGTATTCCATTATTTCCTGATTTGCCTTTTCTAAACAATTTCCAGTCAAGTGATAAATTCACATT
TCCAGTGCTCTGAAAATCTTGTCAAAAAGTTTGTATTTCGGATGTCAGGTGATGTTTGTAAGACATACGT
TAGCTGGTCTCTTACGTATTCCAAAACCGCTACAATATGATAATCAGTCAAAATGAAACACTAAAGTTTT
TGAACTGAATGATCACAGAGTTGATTGAGATAGATAGAGTTATAATTTTGAAGGAATCTTACGCATACGG
AAGCTTCAAAGAGTTTAGGATAATTTCATAGTTAGAGTAGACGTGACAAAGTTATTAATATCATAATTTG
TTTTTCTCGAAATTGAATATGACTGAAACGCAAGTCAGAGAGATTCCTGAACCTAATAATCTAAAATTTT
AATTGCTATTTTCAATATTGCATTTTTCGATTCACGCGTAAAGGAAGAGACAATTTCACAGCATCGGAAC
TATCTTCCGATTTGGAAGATAATTTTTTAAAGTGTTTTCCTTATTGGCTTTGAAATTTCAATAAAAGTAC
ACCTGACGAATTTTCAAATAAGTGAAAAATAGAAGCAGACATCGAGTAAACGTGCATAAAATAAATGCAA
TAAGTGCTCGTTAAGTAATGAAATAAAGTTAGTCTACAAATTGATCAACCAGTACATGACTAAAAATTGG
TGACTGTTTTGTTTTAGTCTTTACCCAATTTTTATTTCAGCGATTTCATTTTATACTCAAATGTGATTTT
TCTACATTTTTTCGAATTTAGAAAAGATCAGACGATTTCCTTAAAGAGGATTTCTAGTTTAGTCTTTGAT
TCAATAACTTATAGTACAGCTTAGTTATAACTATAGTTCACTATGAAATATCACATTTATAATCGTTTCA
TTTAATTGTAAGGACATTTTTGCATCAAACGCCAGTTTTCTGTCCCCATTTAATTATAAGTTTTACTCGG
CCGATGCGAGATGGATGCTCCTCTCACACACCTTACCCCACGCCTTGACACCTTATTTATTGGGTTTTAA
ATTTTTTTGATATTTTAGAGAATTATAAAGGTTTCCGTTAAAAAAAACATGGCCTTCAAGGCGAGTACGT
CTGCGTTGTAAACTCACAAATAAACTTAAAAAATATTTTTTTTTGGATTGAAGCTTTATTTGAAAGGATA
ACTCACTCGCTATCTAAAAATTGAGAAAGTTTTGTAATAACACGAAATTTCATGAAGTGCGGAAAATTTT
TGAAAATTGGATGAAACTGTTCCTTTCACGAGTTTGGTCGTGTTTTATTCTTCATTCAAATACCAATGCA
ACAGTCGGTTTTAACTTTTCAAAATTATACTTCAAGTTTTTACAAGTGCATATGTAAAAGTGTTTTCTAT
CTTCACACCTTCGAAAACAGCAATAATAAATTAAAGCCGCGTGCAGCTATCTTATAGTTTGGTTCTCTGT
ATTTTCAAATATCTTAAGTGTCACATCAAATTCAATGATAATTTGGAAATCACAGAAGATCTTTAATGTG
TTTATAGTCTCTATGAACTCATCAATTACAAATATATTTCTAGTCAGACTATTCACACAAACCGCAGTTT
TTAATCATCCATATCTTCTTCTCATGGAAGTTCTAGCTAACGTCAAGTCAGACTTTCACAAGTATGAGTT
TTATTTTGTCCAACATTTTATGCTCTTGATGAACTCAAATATCATTTCTCTTTAAACTATAGTTTCATAA
GATTCAGTAATTTTGATTCTGCAGTTCAGATTCTAAATTTATCCGAAGAGAAAACCAATTGATCAAGTCT
TTATTCAATTTCCGAGAAAACGTGGTTGAGCTTAACACATTTTAGAATTTGTAAACGTGTTGTTGTTTTT
CAAAACCTCGCTAATAATTTCTCCCTAGTTACTCCCGTAAAGTATTTTCTGGAAAATTTGCAGGTTTAAT
AGAGTTGGTTTGAAATACTGCAAATCAAAACACTTTTTATAGATTAAATCAATTTTGATAATGTTTTCTG
TCACACATAATAAACTGCACTCGCAGAATTTAATATTTATTATTTCAGATTTTGCCATTTCTAATTTAAG
TTGTGCTGCTCCGGCGCGCCTCTAGAGGATCCCCGGGATTGGCCAAAGGACCCAAAGGTATGTTTCGAAT
GATACTAACATAACATAGAACATTTTCAGGAGGACCCTTGGCTAGCGTCGACGGTACCATGGTATTGATA
TCATGGGTTCTCATCATCATCATCATCATGGTATGGCTAGCATGACTGGTGGACAGCAAATGGGTCGGGA
TCTGTACGACGATGACGATAAGGATCTCGCCACCATGGTCGACTCATCACGTCGTAAGTGGAATAAGACA
GGTCACGCAGTCAGAGCTATAGGTCGGCTGAGCTCACTCGAGAACGTCTATATCAAGGCCGACAAGCAGA
AGAACGGCATCAAGGCGAACTTCAAGATCCGCCACAACATCGAGGACGGCGGCGTGCAGCTCGCCTACCA
CTACCAGCAGAACACCCCCATCGGCGACGGCCCCGTGCTGCTGCCCGACAACCACTACCTGAGCGTGCAG
TCCAAACTTTCGAAAGACCCCAACGAGAAGCGCGATCACATGGTCCTGCTGGAGTTCGTGACCGCCGCCG
GGATCACTCTCGGCATGGACGAGCTGTACAAGGGCGGTACCGGAGGGAGCATGGTGAGCAAGGGCGAGGA
GCTGTTCACCGGGGTGGTGCCCATCCTGGTCGAGCTGGACGGCGACGTAAACGGCCACAAGTTCAGCGTG
TCCGGCGAGGGTGAGGGCGATGCCACCTACGGCAAGCTGACCCTGAAGTTCATCTGCACCACCGGCAAGC
TGCCCGTGCCCTGGCCCACCCTCGTGACCACCCTGACCTACGGCGTGCAGTGCTTCAGCCGCTACCCCGA
CCACATGAAGCAGCACGACTTCTTCAAGTCCGCCATGCCCGAAGGCTACATCCAGGAGCGCACCATCTTC
TTCAAGGACGACGGCAACTACAAGACCCGCGCCGAGGTGAAGTTCGAGGGCGACACCCTGGTGAACCGCA
TCGAGCTGAAGGGCATCGACTTCAAGGAGGACGGCAACATCCTGGGGCACAAGCTGGAGTACAACCTGCC
GGACCAACTGACTGAAGAGCAGATCGCAGAATTTAAAGAGGCTTTCTCCCTATTTGACAAGGACGGGGAT
GGGACAATAACAACCAAGGAGCTGGGGACGGTGATGCGGTCTCTGGGGCAGAACCCCACAGAAGCAGAGC
TGCAGGACATGATCAATGAAGTAGATGCCGACGGTGACGGCACAATCGACTTCCCTGAGTTCCTGACAAT
GATGGCAAGAAAAGGGAGCTACAGGGACACGGAAGAAGAAATTAGAGAAGCGTTCGGTGTGTTTGATAAG
GATGGCAATGGCTACATCAGTGCAGCAGAGCTTCGCCACGTGATGACAAACCTTGGAGAGAAGTTAACAG
ATGAAGAGGTTGATGAAATGATCAGGGAAGCAGACATCGATGGGGATGGTCAGGTAAACTACGAAGAGTT
TGTACAAATGATGACAGCGAAGTCAGGCCGGACTCAGATCTCAAGCTCAAGCTTCGAGTTCTCGAAGGTT
TCCCGCGAGTCTCTTAATGAGGCTATCGCTGAGGTCCTTAAGGGATCCTCGGAAAAGCCACGCAAGTTCC
GTGAGACTATCGAGCTCCAGATCGGTCTCAAGAACTACGACCCACAGAAGGACAAGCGTTTCAGCGGATC
CATCAGACTGAAGCACATTCCACGCCCAAACATGAAGGTGTGCGTCTTCGGAGACCAGCACCATCTTGAC
GAGGCTGCCGCCGGAGACATTCCATCGATGAGCGCCGATGACTTGAAGAAGCTTAACAAGCAGAAGAAGC
TCATCAAGAAGCTCGCCAAGAGCTACGATGCTTTCATCGCTTCCGAATCCTTGATCAAGCAGATCCCACG
TATCCTCGGTCCAGGACTCAACAAGGCCGGAAAATTCCCTTCCGTCGTTACCCACGGAGAATCTCTCCAA
AGCAAGAGTGACGAGATCCGCGCCACCGTCAAGTTCCAGATGAAGAAGGTTCTCTGCCTCTCCGTCGCCG
TCGGTCACGTTGGACTCACCCAGGAGGAGCTTGTCTCCAACATCTCCCTCTCCATCAACTTCCTCGTCTC
GCTCTTGAAGAAGAACTGGCAGAACGTGAGATCGTTGAACATCAAGTCCACCATGGGAAAGCCACAAAGA
GTTTATTAAGATATCTGAGCTCCGCATCGGCCGCTGTCATCAGATCGCCATCTCGCGCCCGTGCCTCTGA
CTTCTAAGTCCAATTACTCTTCAACATCCCTACATGCTCTTTCTCCCTGTGCTCCCACCCCCTATTTTTG
TTATTATCAAAAAACTTCTCTTAATTTCTTTGTTTTTTAGCTTCTTTTAAGTCACCTCTAACAATGAAAT
TGTGTAGATTCAAAAATAGAATTAATTCGTAATAAAAAGTCGAAAAAAATTGTGCTCCCTCCCCCCATTA
ATAATAATTCTATCCCAAAATCTACACAATGTTCTGTGTACACTTCTTATGTTTTTTACTTCTGATAAAT
TTTTTTGAAACATCATAGAAAAAACCGCACACAAAATACCTTATCATATGTTACGTTTCAGTTTATGACC
GCAATTTTTATTTCTTCGCACGTCTGGGCCTCTCATGACGTCAAATCATGCTCATCGTGAAAAAGTTTTG
GAGTATTTTTGGAATTTTTCAATCAAGTGAAAGTTTATGAAATTAATTTTCCTGCTTTTGCTTTTTGGGG
TTTCCCCTATTGTTTGTCAAGATTTCGAGGACGGCGTTTTTCTTGCTAAAATCACAAGTATTGATGAGCA
CGATGCAAGAAAGATCGGAAGAAGGTTTGGGTTTGAGGCTCAGTGGAAGGTGAGTAGAAGTTGATAATTT
GAAAGTGGAGTAGTGTCTATGGGGTTTTTGCCTTAAATGACAGAATACATTCCCAATATACCAAACATAA
CTGTTTCTACTAGTCGGCCGTACGGGCCCTTTCGTCTCGCGCGTTTCGGTGATGACGGTGAAAACCTCTG
ACACATGCAGCTCCCGGAGACGGTCACAGCTTGTCTGTAAGCGGATGCCGGGAGCAGACAAGCCCGTCAG
GGCGCGTCAGCGGGTGTTGGCGGGTGTCGGGGCTGGCTTAACTATGCGGCATCAGAGCAGATTGTACTGA
GAGTGCACCATATGCGGTGTGAAATACCGCACAGATGCGTAAGGAGAAAATACCGCATCAGGCGGCCTTA
ATTAAGGGCCTCGTGATACGCCTATTTTTATAGGTTAATGTCATGATAATAATGGTTTCTTAGACGTCAG
GTGGCACTTTTCGGGGAAATGTGCGCGGAACCCCTATTTGTTTATTTTTCTAAATACATTCAAATATGTA
TCCGCTCATGAGACAATAACCCTGATAAATGCTTCAATAATATTGAAAAAGGAAGAGTATGAGTATTCAA
CATTTCCGTGTCGCCCTTATTCCCTTTTTTGCGGCATTTTGCCTTCCTGTTTTTGCTCACCCAGAAACGC
TGGTGAAAGTAAAAGATGCTGAAGATCAGTTGGGTGCACGAGTGGGTTACATCGAACTGGATCTCAACAG
CGGTAAGATCCTTGAGAGTTTTCGCCCCGAAGAACGTTTTCCAATGATGAGCACTTTTAAAGTTCTGCTA
TGTGGCGCGGTATTATCCCGTATTGACGCCGGGCAAGAGCAACTCGGTCGCCGCATACACTATTCTCAGA
ATGACTTGGTTGAGTACTCACCAGTCACAGAAAAGCATCTTACGGATGGCATGACAGTAAGAGAATTATG
CAGTGCTGCCATAACCATGAGTGATAACACTGCGGCCAACTTACTTCTGACAACGATCGGAGGACCGAAG
GAGCTAACCGCTTTTTTGCACAACATGGGGGATCATGTAACTCGCCTTGATCGTTGGGAACCGGAGCTGA
ATGAAGCCATACCAAACGACGAGCGTGACACCACGATGCCTGTAGCAATGGCAACAACGTTGCGCAAACT
ATTAACTGGCGAACTACTTACTCTAGCTTCCCGGCAACAATTAATAGACTGGATGGAGGCGGATAAAGTT
GCAGGACCACTTCTGCGCTCGGCCCTTCCGGCTGGCTGGTTTATTGCTGATAAATCTGGAGCCGGTGAGC
GTGGGTCTCGCGGTATCATTGCAGCACTGGGGCCAGATGGTAAGCCCTCCCGTATCGTAGTTATCTACAC
GACGGGGAGTCAGGCAACTATGGATGAACGAAATAGACAGATCGCTGAGATAGGTGCCTCACTGATTAAG
CATTGGTAACTGTCAGACCAAGTTTACTCATATATACTTTAGATTGATTTAAAACTTCATTTTTAATTTA
AAAGGATCTAGGTGAAGATCCTTTTTGATAATCTCATGACCAAAATCCCTTAACGTGAGTTTTCGTTCCA
CTGAGCGTCAGACCCCGTAGAAAAGATCAAAGGATCTTCTTGAGATCCTTTTTTTCTGCGCGTAATCTGC
TGCTTGCAAACAAAAAAACCACCGCTACCAGCGGTGGTTTGTTTGCCGGATCAAGAGCTACCAACTCTTT
TTCCGAAGGTAACTGGCTTCAGCAGAGCGCAGATACCAAATACTGTTCTTCTAGTGTAGCCGTAGTTAGG
CCACCACTTCAAGAACTCTGTAGCACCGCCTACATACCTCGCTCTGCTAATCCTGTTACCAGTGGCTGCT
GCCAGTGGCGATAAGTCGTGTCTTACCGGGTTGGACTCAAGACGATAGTTACCGGATAAGGCGCAGCGGT
CGGGCTGAACGGGGGGTTCGTGCACACAGCCCAGCTTGGAGCGAACGACCTACACCGAACTGAGATACCT
ACAGCGTGAGCTATGAGAAAGCGCCACGCTTCCCGAAGGGAGAAAGGCGGACAGGTATCCGGTAAGCGGC
AGGGTCGGAACAGGAGAGCGCACGAGGGAGCTTCCAGGGGGAAACGCCTGGTATCTTTATAGTCCTGTCG
GGTTTCGCCACCTCTGACTTGAGCGTCGATTTTTGTGATGCTCGTCAGGGGGGCGGAGCCTATGGAAAAA
CGCCAGCAACGCGGCCTTTTTACGGTTCCTGGCCTTTTGCTGGCCTTTTGCTCACATGTTCTTTCCTGCG
TTATCCCCTGATTCTGTGGATAACCGTATTACCGCCTTTGAGTGAGCTGATACCGCTCGCCGCAGCCGAA
CGACCGAGCGCAGCGAGTCAGTGAGCGAGGAAGCGGAAGAGCGCCCAATACGCAAACCGCCTCTCCCCGC
GCGTTGGCCGATTCATTAATGCAGCTGGCACGACAGGTTTCCCGACTGGAAAGCGGGCAGTGAGCGCAAC
GCAATTAATGTGAGTTAGCTCACTCATTAGGCACCCCAGGCTTTACACTTTATGCTTCCGGCTCGTATGT
TGTGTGGAATTGTGAGCGGATAACAATTTCACACAGGAAACAGCTATGACCATGATTACGCCAAGCTTGC
ATGCGCGGCCGCACTGACTGGGCCGGCC
